Addgene plasmid #179985: pCG_batCoV RaTG13 NSP16 C-V5-tag
Purpose: Mammalian expression vector for RaTG13 Nsp16, V5-tagged. Sequence codon-optimized.
Depositing lab: Konstantin Sparrer. Depositing organization: Universitaet Ulm. Publication: Systematic functional analysis of SARS-CoV-2 proteins uncovers viral innate immune antagonists and remaining vulnerabilities. Hayn M, Hirschenberger M, Koepke L, Nchioua R, Straub JH, Klute S, Hunszinger V, Zech F, Prelli Bozzo C, Aftab W, Christensen MH, Conzelmann C, Muller JA, Srinivasachar Badarinarayan S, Sturzel CM, Forne I, Stenger S, Conzelmann KK, Munch J, Schmidt FI, Sauter D, Imhof A, Kirchhoff F, Sparrer KMJ. Cell Rep. 2021 May 18;35(7):109126. doi: 10.1016/j.celrep.2021.109126. Epub 2021 Apr 27. PubMed 33974846.
Backbone
  Vector backbone: pCG
  Vector type: Mammalian Expression
Growth in bacteria
  Bacterial resistance: Ampicillin, 100 μg/mL
  Growth temperature: 37°C
  Growth strain: DH5alpha
  Copy number: High Copy
Gene/Insert
  Gene/Insert name: RaTG13 Nsp16
  Species: Synthetic
  Mutation: human codon-optimized
  Cloning method: Restriction Enzyme; 5′ cloning site Unknown (unknown if destroyed); 3′ cloning site Unknown (unknown if destroyed)
Terms and licenses: Academic/Nonprofit Terms; Industry Terms: Not Available to Industry
How to cite: pCG_batCoV RaTG13 NSP16 C-V5-tag was a gift from Konstantin Sparrer (Addgene plasmid # 179985 ; http://n2t.net/addgene:179985 ; RRID:Addgene_179985)
