[The description below was written by a language model from this plasmid's Addgene catalogue record and pLannotate feature annotations shown in this document.]
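Description:
pCG_batCoV RaTG13 NSP16 C-V5-tag is a mammalian expression plasmid of about 5.9 kb, built on the pCG backbone, for transient production of the Nsp16 protein of the bat coronavirus RaTG13. The insert is a synthetic, human codon-optimized open reading frame that, according to the name and stated purpose, carries a C-terminal V5 epitope tag for detection. The automated annotation does not call the V5 tag separately. It labels the roughly 900 nt coding region only by homology, as a fragment of a coronavirus replicase polyprotein (the matched entry is from TGEV, and its accompanying functional text describes a different replicase domain). This is consistent with Nsp16 being the C-terminal cleavage product of ORF1ab, known generally as the viral 2'-O-methyltransferase. The restriction sites used for cloning are not recorded.

Expression is driven by the human cytomegalovirus immediate-early enhancer and promoter, followed by the HSV thymidine kinase 5' untranslated region upstream of the coding sequence. Downstream lie a rabbit β-globin intron, a short stretch of β-globin exon sequence and the rabbit β-globin polyadenylation signal, which together promote splicing, 3' end processing and efficient mRNA accumulation. No mammalian selection marker is annotated, although an SV40 early promoter segment is present in reverse orientation. In E. coli the plasmid is maintained at high copy through a ColE1/pUC-type origin and selected with ampicillin via β-lactamase. An f1 origin, a T7 promoter and remnants of lacZα, lacI, rop and bom are backbone leftovers. The construct belongs to a collection used to compare SARS-CoV-2 proteins and their relatives as antagonists of innate immune signalling.
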