Features (pLannotate 1.2.2; 17 found; start..end, strand, type, name):
      1..304     +  enhancer       CMV enhancer: human cytomegalovirus immediate early enhancer
    305..508     +  promoter       CMV promoter: human cytomegalovirus (CMV) immediate early promoter
    598..637     +  5'UTR          HSV TK 5'-UTR: 5' untranslated region from the herpes simplex virus thymidine kinase gene
    673..1566    +  CDS            rep (fragment): R1AB_CVPFS - Protein inferred from homology: Swiss-Prot protein existence level 3. NendoU is a Mn(2+)-dependent, uridylate-specific enzyme, which leaves 2'-3'-cyclic phosphates 5' to the cleaved bond. From Porcine transmissible gastroenteritis coronavirus (strain FS772/70) (TGEV).
   1641..2213    +  intron         β-globin intron: intron from rabbit β-globin gene
   2217..2339    +  CDS            HBB: HBB_COLGU - Experimental evidence at transcript level: Swiss-Prot protein existence level 2. Involved in oxygen transport from the lung to the various peripheral tissues. From Colobus guereza (Mantled guereza) (Eastern black-and-white colobus monkey).
   2410..2465    +  polyA_signal   β-globin poly(A) signal: rabbit β-globin polyadenylation signal (Gil and Proudfoot, 1987)
   2805..2994    -  promoter       SV40 promoter: SV40 early promoter
   2994..3048    -  CDS            lacI (fragment): lac repressor; lacI; The lac repressor binds to the lac operator to inhibit transcription in E. coli. This inhibition can be relieved by adding lactose or isopropyl-β-D-thiogalactopyranoside (IPTG).
   3231..3819    -  rep_origin     ori: high-copy-number ColE1/pMB1/pBR322/pUC origin of replication
   3990..4850    -  CDS            AmpR: β-lactamase; bla; confers resistance to ampicillin, carbenicillin, and related antibiotics
   4851..4955    -  promoter       AmpR promoter: bla
   5050..5085    +  CDS            rop (fragment): Rop protein, which maintains plasmids at low copy number; rop
   5187..5286    +  misc_feature   bom (fragment): basis of mobility region from pBR322
   5314..5742    -  rep_origin     f1 ori (sequence partly withheld): f1 bacteriophage origin of replication; arrow indicates direction of (+) strand synthesis
   5746..5903    -  CDS            lacZα (fragment): LacZα fragment of β-galactosidase; lacZ fragment
   5906..5924    +  promoter       T7 promoter: promoter for bacteriophage T7 RNA polymerase
>Addgene plasmid #179985 | pCG_batCoV RaTG13 NSP16 C-V5-tag | addgene full sequence | sequence record 353885 | Addgene NGS Result
CGTTACATAACTTACGGTAAATGGCCCGCCTGGCTGACCGCCCAACGACCCCCGCCCATTGACGTCAATA
ATGACGTATGTTCCCATAGTAACGCCAATAGGGACTTTCCATTGACGTCAATGGGTGGAGTATTTACGGT
AAACTGCCCACTTGGCAGTACATCAAGTGTATCATATGCCAAGTACGCCCCCTATTGACGTCAATGACGG
TAAATGGCCCGCCTGGCATTATGCCCAGTACATGACCTTATGGGACTTTCCTACTTGGCAGTACATCTAC
GTATTAGTCATCGCTATTACCATGGTGATGCGGTTTTGGCAGTACATCAATGGGCGTGGATAGCGGTTTG
ACTCACGGGGATTTCCAAGTCTCCACCCCATTGACGTCAATGGGAGTTTGTTTTGGCACCAAAATCAACG
GGACTTTCCAAAATGTCGTAACAACTCCGCCCCATTGACGCAAATGGGCGGTAGGCGTGTACGGTGGGAG
GTCTATATAAGCAGAGCTCGTTTAGTGAACCGTCAGATCGCCTGGAGACGCCATCCACGCTGTTTTGACC
TCCATAGAAGACACCGGGACCGATCCAGCCTCCGGGGGATCTTGGTGGCGTGAAACTCCCGCACCTCTTC
GGCCAGCGCCTTGTAGAAGCGCGTAGGCCTTCTAGAGCCACCATGTCTTCCCAAGCCTGGCAGCCCGGTG
TCGCGATGCCGAACCTGTACAAGATGCAGCGAATGCTCCTGGAGAAGTGCGATCTCCAGAACTATGGCGA
TTCCGCCACGCTTCCGAAGGGGATTATGATGAATGTCGCTAAATATACTCAACTCTGTCAATACCTGAAT
ACTCTGACACTTGCTGTGCCCTACAATATGCGGGTTATTCATTTTGGTGCGGGCAGCGATAAAGGGGTCG
CCCCGGGCACAGCAGTGTTGAGACAATGGTTGCCTACTGGTACACTCCTGGTCGACAGTGATCTGAATGA
TTTTGTTAGTGATGCAGACTCAACCCTTATCGGCGATTGTGCTACCGTACACACGGCTAACAAATGGGAT
CTGATAATTAGTGACATGTATGATCCTAAAACCAAGAATGTCACCAAGGAAAATGACAGTAAGGAAGGGT
TCTTCACATACATCTGTGGGTTTATACAACAAAAGCTGGCCCTGGGTGGAAGCGTGGCTATCAAAATAAC
AGAGCACTCATGGAACGCCGATCTTTATAAGTTGATGGGACATTTCGCTTGGTGGACCGCGTTCGTCACG
AACGTTAATGCATCAAGTTCAGAGGCCTTCCTGATAGGATGTAATTATCTGGGGAAACCTCGGGAGCAAA
TTGATGGGTATGTAATGCATGCAAACTATATCTTTTGGAGAAATACTAACCCCATTCAACTTAGCTCTTA
CAGCCTGTTTGACATGTCTAAATTCCCTTTGAAGTTGCGTGGAACCGCTGTGATGAGCCTGAAAGAGGGC
CAGATTAATGATATGATCTTGTCACTTCTCTCAAAAGGAAGGCTTATAATTCGGGAAAATAATAGAGTCG
TGATTAGTTCCGACGTCCTGGTGAACAATGGTAAGCCAATTCCAAACCCCCTGCTCGGCCTTGATAGCAC
TTGAACGCGTCGGATCCTGAGAACTTCAGGGTGAGTTTGGGGACCCTTGATTGTTCTTTCTTTTTCGCTA
TTGTAAAATTCATGTTATATGGAGGGGGCAAAGTTTTCAGGGTGTTGTTTAGAATGGGAAGATGTCCCTT
GTATCACCATGGACCCTCATGATAATTTTGTTTCTTTCACTTTCTACTCTGTTGACAACCATTGTCTCCT
CTTATTTTCTTTTCATTTTCTGTAACTTTTTCGTTAAACTTTAGCTTGCATTTGTAACGAATTTTTAAAT
TCACTTTTGTTTATTTGTCAGATTGTAAGTACTTTCTCTAATCACTTTTTTTTCAAGGCAATCAGGGTAT
ATTATATTGTACTTCAGCACAGTTTTAGAGAACAATTGTTATAATTAAATGATAAGGTAGAATATTTCTG
CATATAAATTCTGGCTGGCGTGGAAATATTCTTATTGGTAGAAACAACTACACCCTGGTCATCATCCTGC
CTTTCTCTTTATGGTTACAATGATATACACTGTTTGAGATGAGGATAAAATACTCTGAGTCCAAACCGGG
CCCCTCTGCTAACCATGTTCATGCCTTCTTCTCTTTCCTACAGCTCCTGGGCAACGTGCTGGTTGTTGTG
CTGTCTCATCATTTTGGCAAAGAATTCACTCCTCAGGTGCAGGCTGCCTATCAGAAGGTGGTGGCTGGTG
TGGCCAATGCCCTGGCTCACAAATACCACTGAGATCTTTTTCCCTCTGCCAAAAATTATGGGGACATCAT
GAAGCCCCTTGAGCATCTGACTTCTGGCTAATAAAGGAAATTTATTTTCATTGCAATAGTGTGTTGGAAT
TTTTTGTGTCTCTCACTCGGAAGGACATATGGGAGGGCAAATCATTTAAAACATCAGAATGAGTATTTGG
TTTAGAGTTTGGCAACATATGCCCATATGCTGGCTGCCATGAACAAAGGTTGGCTATAAAGAGGTCATCA
GTATATGAAACAGCCCCCTGCTGTCCATTCCTTATTCCATAGAAAAGCCTTGACTTGAGGTTAGATTTTT
TTTATATTTTGTTTTGTGTTATTTTTTTCTTTAACATCCCTAAAATTTTCCTTACATGTTTTACTAGCCA
GATTTTTCCTCCTCTCCTGACTACTCCCAGTCATAGCTGTCCCTCTTCTCTTATGGAGATCCCTCGAGGA
GCTTTTTGCAAAAGCCTAGGCCTCCAAAAAAGCCTCTTCACTACTTCTGGAATAGCTCAGAGGCCGAGGC
GGCCTCGGCCTCTGCATAAATAAAAAAAATTAGTCAGCCATGGGGCGGAGAATGGGCGGAACTGGGCGGA
GTTAGGGGCGGGATGGGCGGAGTTAGGGGCGGGACTATGGTTGCTGACTAATTGCTGCATTAATGAATCG
GCCAACGCGCGGGGAGAGGCGGTTTGCGTATTGGGCGCTCTTCCGCTTCCTCGCTCACTGACTCGCTGCG
CTCGGTCGTTCGGCTGCGGCGAGCGGTATCAGCTCACTCAAAGGCGGTAATACGGTTATCCACAGAATCA
GGGGATAACGCAGGAAAGAACATGTGAGCAAAAGGCCAGCAAAAGGCCAGGAACCGTAAAAAGGCCGCGT
TGCTGGCGTTTTTCCATAGGCTCCGCCCCCCTGACGAGCATCACAAAAATCGACGCTCAAGTCAGAGGTG
GCGAAACCCGACAGGACTATAAAGATACCAGGCGTTTCCCCCTGGAAGCTCCCTCGTGCGCTCTCCTGTT
CCGACCCTGCCGCTTACCGGATACCTGTCCGCCTTTCTCCCTTCGGGAAGCGTGGCGCTTTCTCATAGCT
CACGCTGTAGGTATCTCAGTTCGGTGTAGGTCGTTCGCTCCAAGCTGGGCTGTGTGCACGAACCCCCCGT
TCAGCCCGACCGCTGCGCCTTATCCGGTAACTATCGTCTTGAGTCCAACCCGGTAAGACACGACTTATCG
CCACTGGCAGCAGCCACTGGTAACAGGATTAGCAGAGCGAGGTATGTAGGCGGTGCTACAGAGTTCTTGA
AGTGGTGGCCTAACTACGGCTACACTAGAAGAACAGTATTTGGTATCTGCGCTCTGCTGAAGCCAGTTAC
CTTCGGAAAAAGAGTTGGTAGCTCTTGATCCGGCAAACAAACCACCGCTGGTAGCGGTGGTTTTTTTGTT
TGCAAGCAGCAGATTACGCGCAGAAAAAAAGGATCTCAAGAAGATCCTTTGATCTTTTCTACGGGGTCTG
ACGCTCAGTGGAACGAAAACTCACGTTAAGGGATTTTGGTCATGAGATTATCAAAAAGGATCTTCACCTA
GATCCTTTTAAATTAAAAATGAAGTTTTAAATCAATCTAAAGTATATATGAGTAAACTTGGTCTGACAGT
TACCAATGCTTAATCAGTGAGGCACCTATCTCAGCGATCTGTCTATTTCGTTCATCCATAGTTGCCTGAC
TCCCCGTCGTGTAGATAACTACGATACGGGAGGGCTTACCATCTGGCCCCAGTGCTGCAATGATACCGCG
AGACCCACGCTCACCGGCTCCAGATTTATCAGCAATAAACCAGCCAGCCGGAAGGGCCGAGCGCAGAAGT
GGTCCTGCAACTTTATCCGCCTCCATCCAGTCTATTAATTGTTGCCGGGAAGCTAGAGTAAGTAGTTCGC
CAGTTAATAGTTTGCGCAACGTTGTTGCCATTGCTACAGGCATCGTGGTGTCACGCTCGTCGTTTGGTAT
GGCTTCATTCAGCTCCGGTTCCCAACGATCAAGGCGAGTTACATGATCCCCCATGTTGTGCAAAAAAGCG
GTTAGCTCCTTCGGTCCTCCGATCGTTGTCAGAAGTAAGTTGGCCGCAGTGTTATCACTCATGGTTATGG
CAGCACTGCATAATTCTCTTACTGTCATGCCATCCGTAAGATGCTTTTCTGTGACTGGTGAGTACTCAAC
CAAGTCATTCTGAGAATAGTGTATGCGGCGACCGAGTTGCTCTTGCCCGGCGTCAATACGGGATAATACC
GCGCCACATAGCAGAACTTTAAAAGTGCTCATCATTGGAAAACGTTCTTCGGGGCGAAAACTCTCAAGGA
TCTTACCGCTGTTGAGATCCAGTTCGATGTAACCCACTCGTGCACCCAACTGATCTTCAGCATCTTTTAC
TTTCACCAGCGTTTCTGGGTGAGCAAAAACAGGAAGGCAAAATGCCGCAAAAAAGGGAATAAGGGCGACA
CGGAAATGTTGAATACTCATACTCTTCCTTTTTCAATATTATTGAAGCATTTATCAGGGTTATTGTCTCA
TGAGCGGATACATATTTGAATGTATTTAGAAAAATAAACAAATAGGGGTTCCGCGCACATTTCCCCGAAA
AGTGCCACCTGACGTCTAAGAAACCATTATTATCATGACATTAACCTATAAAAATAGGCGTATCACGAGG
CCCTTTCGTCTCGCGCGTTTCGGTGATGACGGTGAAAACCTCTGACACATGCAGCTCCCGGAGACGGTCA
CAGCTTGTCTGTAAGCGGATGCCGGGAGCAGACAAGCCCGTCAGGGCGCGTCAGCGGGTGTTGGCGGGTG
TCGGGGCTGGCTTAACTATGCGGCATCAGAGCAGATTGTACTGAGAGTGCACCATATGCGGTGTGAAATA
CCGCACAGATGCGTAAGGAGAAAATACCGCATCAGGAAATTGTAAGCGTTAATATTTTGTTAAAATTCGC
GTTAAATTTTTGTTAAATCAGCTCATTTTTTAACCAATAGGCCGAAATCGGCAAAATCCCTTATAAATCA
AAAGAATAGACCGAGATAGGGT
[37 nt withheld, positions 5413-5449]
AAAGAACGTGGACTCCAACGTCAAAGG
[49 nt withheld, positions 5477-5525]
T
[91 nt withheld, positions 5527-5617]
G
[124 nt withheld, positions 5619-5742]
CCATTCGCCATTCAGGCTGCGCAACTGTTGGGAAGGGCGATCGGTGCGGGCCTCTTCGCTATTACGCCAG
CTGGCGAAAGGGGGATGTGCTGCAAGGCGATTAAGTTGGGTAACGCCAGGGTTTTCCCAGTCACGACGTT
GTAAAACGACGGCCAGTGAATTGTAATACGACTCACTATAGGGCGAATTCGAGCTCGCCC
